Addgene plasmid #198865: pMYT092
Purpose: Markerless yeast integration Spacer at Int.8 locus to be used in the Ellis MYT system
Depositing lab: Tom Ellis. Depositing organization: Imperial College London. Publication: A Multiplex MoClo Toolkit for Extensive and Flexible Engineering of Saccharomyces cerevisiae. Shaw WM, Khalil AS, Ellis T. ACS Synth Biol. 2023 Nov 6. doi: 10.1021/acssynbio.3c00423. PubMed 37930278.
Backbone
  Vector backbone: pYTK090
  Backbone manufacturer: John Dueber
  Vector type: Synthetic Biology
Growth in bacteria
  Bacterial resistance: Kanamycin, 50 μg/mL
  Growth temperature: 37°C
  Growth strain: DH5alpha
  Copy number: High Copy
Gene/Insert
  Gene/Insert name: Int.8 Spacer
  Species: Synthetic
  Cloning method: Unknown
Terms and licenses: Academic/Nonprofit Terms; Industry Terms: Not Available to Industry
How to cite: pMYT092 was a gift from Tom Ellis (Addgene plasmid # 198865 ; http://n2t.net/addgene:198865 ; RRID:Addgene_198865)
