[The description below was written by a language model from this plasmid's Addgene catalogue record and pLannotate feature annotations shown in this document.]
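Description:
pMYT092 is a small synthetic biology plasmid (about 2.9 kb) from a multiplex MoClo toolkit (MYT) for engineering Saccharomyces cerevisiae. It is built on the pYTK090 backbone from the earlier yeast MoClo toolkit. The plasmid is maintained in E. coli as a high-copy construct. The two annotated features account for its bacterial propagation functions: a ColE1/pUC-type origin of replication and a KanR gene (aph(3')-Ia aminoglycoside phosphotransferase) for kanamycin selection. No yeast origin, centromere or auxotrophic marker is annotated, in keeping with a plasmid meant for chromosomal integration rather than episomal maintenance in yeast.

The payload is a synthetic insert recorded as the "Int.8 Spacer", described as a markerless yeast integration spacer for the Int.8 locus. The feature table does not annotate this region. About 1.2 kb of sequence upstream of KanR carries no called features, and it presumably holds the insert, but its internal organisation is not given. The record therefore does not state the genomic location of Int.8, whether homology arms are present or how long they are, or which restriction sites or assembly overhangs are used. No promoter, coding sequence or reporter is listed for the insert, as expected for a placeholder rather than an expression unit.

"Markerless" indicates that integration at this locus does not leave a selectable marker in the yeast genome. The "spacer" designation suggests that the plasmid fills the Int.8 position when no functional cassette is intended there, for example in a multiplexed integration. The record does not describe the exact mechanism or workflow.
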