Features (pLannotate 1.2.2; 2 found; start..end, strand, type, name):
   1206..2021    -  CDS            KanR: aminoglycoside phosphotransferase; aph(3')-Ia; confers resistance to kanamycin in bacteria or G418 (Geneticin®) in eukaryotes
   2246..2834    +  rep_origin     ori: high-copy-number ColE1/pMB1/pBR322/pUC origin of replication
>Addgene plasmid #198865 | pMYT092 | addgene full sequence | sequence record 392534 | Addgene NGS Result
GCGGCCGCTAAATAAAAGTAATTCTGGTCTTGACCAACCGTGATGTTCAAAATCACTCGACCAATTTTCA
CTACGTCGTCCTGACAGCCCATAGATGGGATACCAGTTCATTAGTCCAAGGAGTAGCTTCCTTCAAGATT
TTCTTTTTTAAGTAGTAAATCCATATCAAGAAGTGTTATGAAACATATTATTGGAGGCATGCACTATTAC
CTAACGTCGCCATATGCGCTCGTATCGATTGTATCGATTGTTACGGGTTCTCTTCCACCCCTGTAGCGCT
GTCTGTGAAGCTTTCTTATTACACATCTCCGCGTTCATTGACGTCAATCTTTTTAGAAGGGGTCCTGATC
ACGAAGGAACGCATAGTGCATCGCTTAACCTGGCTAGTTGGTTGCAAAGGAATGCTATTTTTAAATACTA
GCGTCTTGCAAATAAACAATCGGATATGAAAACAATATGACGTATTATATCGGCTCGTATTAATTACATT
ATACTGATTTTTAAAGGAATCATATAGCATGGGTCTTTGCACAATGCATTAATGATTGAAGGCAGAGGCA
CGAATTCTACGTCTAGATATGAACAACGCAAGGATTGCGGACTAGTTGCACTGCAGGTACTACAATGTCT
TCGTCAGAAGACATGAGTCGCTAGGAAAGATACACGGCCGTGGGAGCACATCCCTTTGAAACGCACCCAC
GCATTTGCTAAAGAAAAAGAAAGTAATAAAATAAAAGAGGGCAAAAGAAAGAAGGACAAGAGAAATTCTT
CGCCACGGCATTGAATCTATTTCTCCTTACGAAAAAAAAGATCAAGGAAACATGTCGGAAACAAATGGGA
AACAACAAAAAGGACTTATCATTCCTACTTTTTTGTCGAGGGCATTTGTCGAGGGTAATACTGCATACTG
CCTATTGTCGGTCCCGCAGAATTAATAGTGGCTGCTCATACACAACGAAAAAAATTGTTAACAAAATAGA
AGGATTCGTCTATGCCCTTTTTTCAGTGCGGAAATTATATACCACACAAGCCGTCGAAGCCCATAGGGTC
CTTTAACAATAAAGACTCTCCTAAAAAAATTTTTCTTGTGACACGTCAGTGCAGGATATAAATGTAGCAA
GCGTATATAACAAATGACAAAGGGTTCTTGCGCAAGGTTACTTTAGCGTTGCGGCCGCGTGTTACAACCA
ATTAACCAATTCTGATTAGAAAAACTCATCGAGCATCAAATGAAACTGCAATTTATTCATATCAGGATTA
TCAATACCATATTTTTGAAAAAGCCGTTTCTGTAATGAAGGAGAAAACTCACCGAGGCAGTTCCATAGGA
TGGCAAGATCCTGGTATCGGTCTGCGATTCCGACTCGTCCAACATCAATACAACCTATTAATTTCCCCTC
GTCAAAAATAAGGTTATCAAGTGAGAAATCACCATGAGTGACGACTGAATCCGGTGAGAATGGCAAAAGC
TTATGCATTTCTTTCCAGACTTGTTCAACAGGCCAGCCATTACGCTCGTCATCAAAATCACTCGCATCAA
CCAAACCGTTATTCATTCGTGATTGCGCCTGAGCGAGGCGAAATACGCGATCGCTGTTAAAAGGACAATT
ACAAACAGGAATCGAATGCAACCGGCGCAGGAACACTGCCAGCGCATCAACAATATTTTCACCTGAATCA
GGATATTCTTCTAATACCTGGAATGCTGTTTTCCCGGGGATCGCAGTGGTGAGTAACCATGCATCATCAG
GAGTACGGATAAAATGCTTGATGGTCGGAAGAGGCATAAATTCCGTCAGCCAGTTTAGTCTGACCATCTC
ATCTGTAACATCATTGGCAACGCTACCTTTGCCATGTTTCAGAAACAACTCTGGCGCATCGGGCTTCCCA
TACAATCGATAGATTGTCGCACCTGATTGCCCGACATTATCGCGAGCCCATTTATACCCATATAAATCAG
CATCCATGTTGGAATTTAATCGCGGCCTGGAGCAAGACGTTTCCCGTTGAATATGGCTCATAACACCCCT
TGTATTACTGTTTATGTAAGCAGACAGTTTTATTGTTCATGATGATATATTTTTATCTTGTGCAATGTAA
CATCAGAGATTTTGAGACACAACGTGGCTTTGTTGAATAAATCGAACTTTTGCTGAGTTGAAGGATCAGT
CATGACCAAAATCCCTTAACGTGAGTTTTCGTTCCACTGAGCGTCAGACCCCGTAGAAAAGATCAAAGGA
TCTTCTTGAGATCCTTTTTTTCTGCGCGTAATCTGCTGCTTGCAAACAAAAAAACCACCGCTACCAGCGG
TGGTTTGTTTGCCGGATCAAGAGCTACCAACTCTTTTTCCGAAGGTAACTGGCTTCAGCAGAGCGCAGAT
ACCAAATACTGTTCTTCTAGTGTAGCCGTAGTTAGGCCACCACTTCAAGAACTCTGTAGCACCGCCTACA
TACCTCGCTCTGCTAATCCTGTTACCAGTGGCTGCTGCCAGTGGCGATAAGTCGTGTCTTACCGGGTTGG
ACTCAAGACGATAGTTACCGGATAAGGCGCAGCGGTCGGGCTGAACGGGGGGTTCGTGCACACAGCCCAG
CTTGGAGCGAACGACCTACACCGAACTGAGATACCTACAGCGTGAGCTATGAGAAAGCGCCACGCTTCCC
GAAGGGAGAAAGGCGGACAGGTATCCGGTAAGCGGCAGGGTCGGAACAGGAGAGCGCACGAGGGAGCTTC
CAGGGGGAAACGCCTGGTATCTTTATAGTCCTGTCGGGTTTCGCCACCTCTGACTTGAGCGTCGATTTTT
GTGATGCTCGTCAGGGGGGCGGAGCCTATGGAAAAACGCCAGCAACGCGGCCTTTTTACGGTTCCTGGCC
TTTTGCTGGCCTTTTGCTCACATGTTCTTTCCTGCGTTATCCCCTGATTCTGTGGATAACCGT
